Addgene plasmid #68997: mhc2dab:mCherry
Purpose: for making transgenic fish
Depositing lab: David Traver. Depositing organization: University of California, San Diego (UCSD). Publication: Characterization of the mononuclear phagocyte system in zebrafish. Wittamer V, Bertrand JY, Gutschow PW, Traver D. Blood. 2011 Jun 30;117(26):7126-35. doi: 10.1182/blood-2010-11-321448. Epub 2011 Mar 15. PubMed 21406720.
Backbone
  Vector backbone: mTol2-mcherry
  Vector type: Zebrafish expression
Growth in bacteria
  Bacterial resistance: Ampicillin, 100 μg/mL
  Growth temperature: 37°C
  Growth strain: DH5alpha
  Copy number: High Copy
Gene/Insert
  Gene/Insert name: mhc2dab
  Species: D. rerio (zebrafish)
  Insert size (bp): 3800
  GenBank ID: AL928944.8
  Entrez Gene: mhc2dab (a.k.a. DAB, DAB1, dab1*01, dab101, dab2*01, dab201, dab3*01, dab301, dab4*01, dab4*02, dab401, dab402, mhc2d8.37b3, mhc2deb, si:dkeyp-2h4.1, zgc:110349, zgc:152682)
  Promoter: mhc2dab
  Tag / fusion protein: mcherry (C terminal on backbone)
  Cloning method: Restriction Enzyme; 5′ cloning site unknown (unknown if destroyed); 3′ cloning site unknown (unknown if destroyed)
  Sequencing primers: 5′ unknown; 3′ unknown
Terms and licenses: Academic/Nonprofit Terms; Industry Terms: Not Available to Industry
Depositor comments: 3.8kb upstream of DAB
How to cite: mhc2dab:mCherry was a gift from David Traver (Addgene plasmid # 68997 ; http://n2t.net/addgene:68997 ; RRID:Addgene_68997)
