[The description below was written by a language model from this plasmid's Addgene catalogue record and pLannotate feature annotations shown in this document.]
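Description:
mhc2dab:mCherry is a zebrafish transgenesis plasmid built on the mTol2-mcherry backbone, an 8.9 kb pBluescript-type vector. It is maintained in E. coli through a high-copy ColE1/pUC origin and selected with ampicillin via the β-lactamase gene. An f1 phage origin, T7 and T3 promoters, and remnants of the lacZα/lac promoter region are carried over from the cloning vector and play no role in the fish.

The payload is about 3.8 kb of zebrafish genomic sequence taken from immediately upstream of mhc2dab, a major histocompatibility class II beta-chain gene. The catalogue lists mCherry as a C-terminal tag, but the depositor describes the insert as upstream sequence only, so the construct is best read as a promoter-driven reporter rather than a protein fusion. In the feature table, mCherry lies on the reverse strand between two multiple cloning site fragments. A long, largely unannotated stretch sits on its upstream side, consistent with the regulatory insert, and the short "polyhedrin 5' UTR" match within that stretch is most likely a spurious hit. An SV40 polyadenylation signal is annotated on the other side of mCherry, though on the opposite strand. The backbone name implies minimal Tol2 transposon arms, which would allow transposase-mediated integration into the genome, but these arms are not annotated in the table, and the cloning sites are not recorded.

The stated purpose is making transgenic fish. Red fluorescence from this promoter would be expected to mark MHC class II-expressing cells, in keeping with the associated study of the zebrafish mononuclear phagocyte system.
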