Features (pLannotate 1.2.2; 17 found; start..end, strand, type, name):
    226..381     -  CDS            lacZα (fragment): LacZα fragment of β-galactosidase; lacZ fragment
    412..430     +  promoter       T7 promoter: promoter for bacteriophage T7 RNA polymerase
    990..1073    +  CDS            large T antigen (fragment): large T antigen from SV40 (simian virus 40)
   1096..1217    +  polyA_signal   SV40 poly(A) signal: SV40 polyadenylation signal
   1230..1263    -  misc_feature   MCS (fragment): pBluescript multiple cloning site
   1267..1974    -  CDS            mCherry: mCherry is a basic (constitutively fluorescent) red fluorescent protein published in 2004, derived from Discosoma sp.. It is reported to be a very rapidly-maturing monomer with low acid sensitivity.
   1981..2007    -  misc_feature   MCS (fragment): pBluescript multiple cloning site
   3901..3923    -  5'UTR          polyhedrin 5' UTR (fragment): 5' UTR from the Malacosoma neustria nucleopolyhedrovirus polyhedrin gene (Ezure et al., 2006)
   6413..6431    -  promoter       T3 promoter: promoter for bacteriophage T3 RNA polymerase
   6499..6515    -  protein_bind   lac operator: The lac repressor binds to the lac operator to inhibit transcription in E. coli. This inhibition can be relieved by adding lactose or isopropyl-β-D-thiogalactopyranoside (IPTG). lac repressor encoded by lacI
   6523..6553    -  promoter       lac promoter: promoter for the E. coli lac operon
   6568..6589    -  protein_bind   CAP binding site: CAP binding activates transcription in the presence of cAMP. E. coli catabolite activator protein
   6602..6694    -  CDS            lacI (fragment): lac repressor; lacI; The lac repressor binds to the lac operator to inhibit transcription in E. coli. This inhibition can be relieved by adding lactose or isopropyl-β-D-thiogalactopyranoside (IPTG).
   6877..7465    -  rep_origin     ori: high-copy-number ColE1/pMB1/pBR322/pUC origin of replication
   7636..8496    -  CDS            AmpR: β-lactamase; bla; confers resistance to ampicillin, carbenicillin, and related antibiotics
   8497..8601    -  promoter       AmpR promoter: bla
   8654..221     -  rep_origin     f1 ori (across the origin) (sequence partly withheld): f1 bacteriophage origin of replication; arrow indicates direction of (+) strand synthesis
>Addgene plasmid #68997 | mhc2dab:mCherry | addgene full sequence | sequence record 406198 | Addgene NGS Result
ACCCT
[91 nt withheld, positions 6-96]
G
[124 nt withheld, positions 98-221]
CCCATTCGCCATTCAGGCTGCGCAACTGTTGGGAAGGGCGATCGGTGCGGGCCTCTTCGCTATTACGCCA
GCTGGCGAAAGGGGGATGTGCTGCAAGGCGATTAAGTTGGGTAACGCCAGGGTTTTCCCAGTCACGACGT
TGTAAAACGACGGCCAGTGAGCGCGTAGGGATAACAGGGTAATGCGCGCGTAATACGACTCACTATAGGG
CGAATTGGGTACCGGGGGTCAAGAACCAGAGGTGTAAAGTACTTGAGTAATTTTACTTGATTACTGTACT
TAAGTATTATTTTTGGGGATTTTTACTTTACTTGAGTACAATTAAAAATCAATACTTTTACTTTTACTTA
ATTACATTTTTTTAGAAAAAAAAGTACTTTTTACTCCTTACAATTTTATTTACAGTCAAAAAGTACTTAT
TTTTTGGAGATCACTTCATTCTATTTTCCCTTGCTATTACCAAACCAATTGAATTGCGCTGATGCCCAGT
TTAATTTAAATGTTATTTATTCTGCCTATGAAAATCGTTTTCACATTATATGAAATTGGTCAGACATGTT
CATTGGTCCTTTGGAAGTGACGTCATGTCACATCTATTACCACAATGCACAGCACCTTGACCTGGAAATT
AGGGAAATTATAACAGTCAATCAGTGGAAGAAAATGGAGGAAGTATGTGATTCATCAGCAGCTGCGAGCA
GCACAGTCCAAAATCAGCCACAGGATCAAGAGCACCCGTGGCCGTATCTTCGCAGATCTGATCTAGAGGA
TCATAATCAGCCATACCACATTTGTAGAGGTTTTACTTGCTTTAAAAAACCTCCCACACCTCCCCCTGAA
CCTGAAACATAAAATGAATGCAATTGTTGTTGTTAACTTGTTTATTGCAGCTTATAATGGTTACAAATAA
AGCAATAGCATCACAAATTTCACAAATAAAGCATTTTTTTCACTGCATTCTAGTTGTGGTTTGTCCAAAC
TCATCAATGTATCTTATCATGTCTGAATCCTCGAGGTCGACGGTATCGATAAGCTTGATATCTTACTTGT
ACAGCTCGTCCATGCCGCCGGTGGAGTGGCGGCCCTCGGCGCGTTCGTACTGTTCCACGATGGTGTAGTC
CTCGTTGTGGGAGGTGATGTCCAACTTGATGTTGACGTTGTAGGCGCCGGGCAGCTGCACGGGCTTCTTG
GCCTTGTAGGTGGTCTTGACCTCAGCGTCGTAGTGGCCGCCGTCCTTCAGCTTCAGCCTCTGCTTGATCT
CGCCCTTCAGGGCGCCGTCCTCGGGGTACATCCGCTCGGAGGAGGCCTCCCAGCCCATGGTCTTCTTCTG
CATTACGGGGCCGTCGGAGGGGAAGTTGGTGCCGCGCAGCTTCACCTTGTAGATGAACTCGCCGTCCTGC
AGGGAGGAGTCCTGGGTCACGGTCACCACGCCGCCGTCCTCGAAGTTCATCACGCGCTCCCACTTGAAGC
CCTCGGGGAAGGACAGCTTCAAGTAGTCGGGGATGTCGGCGGGGTGCTTCACGTAGGCCTTGGAGCCGTA
CATGAACTGAGGGGACAGGATGTCCCAGGCGAAGGGCAGGGGGCCACCCTTGGTCACCTTCAGCTTGGCG
GTCTGGGTGCCCTCGTAGGGGCGGCCCTCGCCCTCGCCCTCGATCTCGAACTCGTGGCCGTTCACGGAGC
CCTCCATGTGCACCTTGAAGCGCATGAACTCCTTGATGATGGCCATGTTATCCTCCTCGCCCTTGCTCAC
CATGGTCCCATCGAATTCCTGCAGCCCGGGGGATCCGAGTCTTTGAATGTGTCAAATGAAGAACTTTCCC
TCAGTGTCTTCTTCTTGTGGTGGATTTCTAAATAATCTGACCAATCAGCTTACTCCCACATAAGTGTTGC
TAGGTCAAAAACTGCTTTCATTTTTCTGTTTTCACAAGACAATTACTGTGAGTGCATTAACACATGTATA
ACCATAGCGGTTGTGTACACTACACAAAAAATGATAAAATGTAAGAATATTTATTAGTTGTGTCTGTTTT
CTAAATTAAGAACATGTGTTTATATTAGATTAGTTTAGTTATATTTTTTATAGAAACAGATGAAACTGTT
TATAGTTGTGACAGTTTGCTATATATTTATTTGGTAACATTTTTGTAAATTACAATTTTTTATTTTATTT
AACTAAAGTCTTGAAATGTAATTTAATTTTTTAACATCAATATATTGAAATAATGTCAATATATTTATTT
GCAAAAAAAAAGATTTTAAAATTTATTTTATTTTATTATTTCATTTTAGTTAAGCCTAATTTATAATTTT
ATTGTATTTTATATTTTATTTTATTAACGTTTAGTGTGTTATTTTATTTAACTTTAATTTGATATATTAC
TTTATTGTTTTGTTTTATTTGATTTGATTTTACTTTATTTTGCTTTGGTTTTTGTTTTAATTTATTATTT
TTTATTTTATTCAGTCAATATATTTTATTCAGTATTGTTTGAGTATTCTATTAGTTTTATTCTATTATTT
CAATTTATTTTAGTTTACTTTAGTTTATTATTTTATTACATACATTTTATTTTATTAATTGTATTAACGT
TTGGTATATTATTTTAGTTTACTTTATTATTTTACTTTATTTTAATGACTGATTTTATTTTACTTTATTT
TGCTTTGATTTTAGTTTGATTTTATTTTACTTATTGTTTTATTTTATTTAGTCAATATATTGTTGTTCAA
TATATATTTAATTATTGTATATATTTTATTATTGTATTTTATGTTAGTTTATTTTAAATTAATTTATTGT
TTTACTTTATTTTGATGTCTTATTTTATTTTTCTTTATTGTTTTATTCATATTATTAGTTATTTTTATTT
TATTAATTTAATATTTTATTCAGTCAATATATTTATTATATATAATTTATTCATTTATTAATAATATAAT
TTCTTTTTGTATTTTAGTTTAGTTAAGGCTATTATTTTATTTAATTATTTTAATTGTTGGCTTTGCTTTG
TTTTATGTTATTTTTTTTAATTTCTTATTATTTATTTGTTTATAACTTATTATTTATGTCTGTATAATAT
TTTCGTTAATTCTTCAAATGTTTTGTTTTGTTTTATTTTAGTTATAAAAATGTATAAAAATTTTGTTTTT
TAATAAATATTTTGTCAGTCAATATATGTTTATTCATTTTTTTATTTTTTTATTTTATGATATGGTTTTC
TTTTAGCTTATTTTCTTTTATTATTTTATTTTAGATTATTTTATAATATTAATTTTATTTAAGCTTATTT
TATTTTAATTATTGTTTATTTTAATTTAATATTTTTATCATTTTATTTTAGTTTACTGTTATTATTATTA
TTTTTTTTTTATTATTTATATGTTTTTTGTTTGTTTTATTATTTATGTCTGTGTGGTATTTTTTTTAAAT
TTCCAAAAGTATTGTTTTGTTTAGTTTTATTTTAGTTTATCTTAAAAATTTATAAAAAAAACGATTTTTA
ATAAATATTTTGTCAATCTTTATGTTTATTTAATATTTTTTATTATTTAGTTTTATTATTTAATTTGAAT
TTTTTTATTTCTTTATTTTATTAAGTTTAGTTTATTGTTTATTTTATTTTAATTTAATTATATATTTTAT
TTTAGTGCATCATTTTAGTTTATTATTTTATTTTTATTTTATTTTATTTTTTTAATTTTTTTTATTTTAT
TTTGTTTGTTTTATTTTAGTTTAGTTTAAAATTTAATTTAAAAAAAAATATTTTTGTCAAGCAATATATC
CATTCATTAATTTTCCTTCGGCTTAGTCCCTATATTTCAGAACCTCCAACTATTCCAGCATATGTTTTAT
GCGGTGGATGCCCTTCCAGCCGTAACCCTGTTCTGGGAAACATCTATACACTCGTACATACACTAAGTTT
GATTTAGCTCATTCAATTCACTTTTAGCACATGTTTGAACTGTGGGGGAAACCGGAGCACCCAGAGGAAA
TCAATGCAAACATGAGGAGAACATGCAACTCCACGCAGAAATGCCAACAGGCTCAGCCAGGTGAGCGACA
GTGCTAACCACTGAGCCATTTTTTTTCTATTAGTTTATTATTTTATTTGAGATTATTTTTAATTTATTTT
ATTTGTGTTCATTATTTCCTTTTATGTAATTAATTTATTTTATTTCACAGTAAATATAAGTGACCAATGT
AAAAAAAAAAATGTCAGTATATATGTGGAATAATCTTTAACTAAATATTTAACTATATTTAGGTTTATTT
TATAGAAACAGATGAAACTGTTAATTGTAACACTGTTTGCAAAATATTTAGGTCATATTTTTGTCAGTTC
TTCTAACTAAAAATACTGTTTAATTTAATTCTATTTATTTTAGTTTAATTAAGTTTACCAAAGCCTTGAA
ATATATCTTTTTTTTATTGAATACAAATGATTTAATACAAATCATATTTGTTTGTAACACACTCAATTTA
AATTATGCTAAACAGATGTCGTTAATAATAATAAATATGTTCATATTTCAAATAATCATGTCTACTCATT
GCTTAAAGATTTGTTTGTAACAATTTTCACTGCCCACACAGCTGACATTGTGATTGTGATATGTAAAAAG
TTTTTAATGACTAAAAAGCAGACACAATAGTTTCAATTTAATTATTTATTTCTAAAGGTTTGATTATTCA
GTATCAAACAACTGTGCAAAAAAAAAAAGACTGAATAAAAGATCTTAAAGTACCACTATTTAAAGTTGCA
TTATAAAACCACACTCGCATTACCTGATTTAAAATTCAATGAAAATGCATAAATGATCAAAGCATGAAAA
AATTACAATTAAATTAAGCTTTGCAATTAAGTTTAAATTTAGCATAAATTTCAAGACCCTTTTGTCTTTG
CTTATCATAAGATAAAACCAGAACACAAAATAACGTGTAGAATTGTCACAAGTCACAAAAATAAGACATA
TCCGGAAGCAAAAATGATTTAATGGAACAATTAAATAGTGCATATATGTGTGTTTATGTGACTGTTTACT
TCAGAGGACAAGTGGATTTACTGGCAAAAAATATCAACAAAAGTTTTGTGAATATATTTTATGTGTCTTT
TAGTTAAGGCAAATAACTGAAAATTTTTTTTTTACAGGATCAAGTTTATGGAGAAGAAAATATAATTCAT
CTAACCTAAAAGCTATGGAATCTAAATGTCCTGAGAAGGATATAGTCCCAAACCTGTATGAATGCCTAAT
AATTTGTATGGTAACTTTGATCATCAAAACTTTCGATTATTATTGTCACACACACACACACACACACACA
CACACACACACACACACACACACACACACACACACACACACTGTCTTTTTCCTTATACCACCATATTGGA
TTGTTTAAAAATTATATCCTTTATATTTAAATGAAGGGCGAAGCAGTGGTACAGTAGGTAGTGCTGTCGC
CTCACAGCAAGAAGGTCGCTGGGTCGCTGGTTCGAGCCTCAGCTCAGTTGGCGTTTCTGTGAAGAGTTTG
CATGTTCTTCCTGCGTTCGTGTTGGTTTCCTCCAGGTACTCCGGTTTTCCCCACAGTCCAAAGACATGCG
GTACGCGGCCGCCACCGCGGCCCATCTGGCCTGTGTTTCAGACACCAGGGAGTCTCTGCTCACGTTTCCT
GCTATTTGCAGCCTCTCTATCAAGACTAATACACCTCTTCCCGCATCGGCTGCCTGTGAGAGGCTTTTCA
GCACTGCAGGATTGCTTTTCAGCCCCAAAAGAGCTAGGCTTGACACTAACAATTTTGAGAATCAGCTTCT
ACTGAAGTTAAATCTGAGGTTTTACAACTTTGAGTAGCGTGTACTGGCATTAGATTGTCTGTCTTATAGT
TTGATAATTAAATACAAACAGTTCTAAAGCAGGATAAAACCTTGTATGCATTTCATTTAATGTTTTTTGA
GATTAAAAGCTTAAACAAGAATCTCTAGTTTTCTTTCTTGCTTTTACTTTTACTTCCTTAATACTCAAGT
ACAATTTTAATGGAGTACTTTTTTACTTTTACTCAAGTAAGATTCTAGCCAGATACTTTTACTTTTAATT
GAGTAAAATTTTCCCTAAGTACTTGTACTTTCACTTGAGTAAAATTTTTGAGTACTTTTTACACCTCTGT
CAAGAACTCCTGGGAGCTCCAGCTTTTGTTCCCTTTAGTGAGGGTTAATTGCGCGCATTACCCTGTTATC
CCTACGCGCTTGGCGTAATCATGGTCATAGCTGTTTCCTGTGTGAAATTGTTATCCGCTCACAATTCCAC
ACAACATACGAGCCGGAAGCATAAAGTGTAAAGCCTGGGGTGCCTAATGAGTGAGCTAACTCACATTAAT
TGCGTTGCGCTCACTGCCCGCTTTCCAGTCGGGAAACCTGTCGTGCCAGCTGCATTAATGAATCGGCCAA
CGCGCGGGGAGAGGCGGTTTGCGTATTGGGCGCTCTTCCGCTTCCTCGCTCACTGACTCGCTGCGCTCGG
TCGTTCGGCTGCGGCGAGCGGTATCAGCTCACTCAAAGGCGGTAATACGGTTATCCACAGAATCAGGGGA
TAACGCAGGAAAGAACATGTGAGCAAAAGGCCAGCAAAAGGCCAGGAACCGTAAAAAGGCCGCGTTGCTG
GCGTTTTTCCATAGGCTCCGCCCCCCTGACGAGCATCACAAAAATCGACGCTCAAGTCAGAGGTGGCGAA
ACCCGACAGGACTATAAAGATACCAGGCGTTTCCCCCTGGAAGCTCCCTCGTGCGCTCTCCTGTTCCGAC
CCTGCCGCTTACCGGATACCTGTCCGCCTTTCTCCCTTCGGGAAGCGTGGCGCTTTCTCATAGCTCACGC
TGTAGGTATCTCAGTTCGGTGTAGGTCGTTCGCTCCAAGCTGGGCTGTGTGCACGAACCCCCCGTTCAGC
CCGACCGCTGCGCCTTATCCGGTAACTATCGTCTTGAGTCCAACCCGGTAAGACACGACTTATCGCCACT
GGCAGCAGCCACTGGTAACAGGATTAGCAGAGCGAGGTATGTAGGCGGTGCTACAGAGTTCTTGAAGTGG
TGGCCTAACTACGGCTACACTAGAAGAACAGTATTTGGTATCTGCGCTCTGCTGAAGCCAGTTACCTTCG
GAAAAAGAGTTGGTAGCTCTTGATCCGGCAAACAAACCACCGCTGGTAGCGGTGGTTTTTTTGTTTGCAA
GCAGCAGATTACGCGCAGAAAAAAAGGATCTCAAGAAGATCCTTTGATCTTTTCTACGGGGTCTGACGCT
CAGTGGAACGAAAACTCACGTTAAGGGATTTTGGTCATGAGATTATCAAAAAGGATCTTCACCTAGATCC
TTTTAAATTAAAAATGAAGTTTTAAATCAATCTAAAGTATATATGAGTAAACTTGGTCTGACAGTTACCA
ATGCTTAATCAGTGAGGCACCTATCTCAGCGATCTGTCTATTTCGTTCATCCATAGTTGCCTGACTCCCC
GTCGTGTAGATAACTACGATACGGGAGGGCTTACCATCTGGCCCCAGTGCTGCAATGATACCGCGAGACC
CACGCTCACCGGCTCCAGATTTATCAGCAATAAACCAGCCAGCCGGAAGGGCCGAGCGCAGAAGTGGTCC
TGCAACTTTATCCGCCTCCATCCAGTCTATTAATTGTTGCCGGGAAGCTAGAGTAAGTAGTTCGCCAGTT
AATAGTTTGCGCAACGTTGTTGCCATTGCTACAGGCATCGTGGTGTCACGCTCGTCGTTTGGTATGGCTT
CATTCAGCTCCGGTTCCCAACGATCAAGGCGAGTTACATGATCCCCCATGTTGTGCAAAAAAGCGGTTAG
CTCCTTCGGTCCTCCGATCGTTGTCAGAAGTAAGTTGGCCGCAGTGTTATCACTCATGGTTATGGCAGCA
CTGCATAATTCTCTTACTGTCATGCCATCCGTAAGATGCTTTTCTGTGACTGGTGAGTACTCAACCAAGT
CATTCTGAGAATAGTGTATGCGGCGACCGAGTTGCTCTTGCCCGGCGTCAATACGGGATAATACCGCGCC
ACATAGCAGAACTTTAAAAGTGCTCATCATTGGAAAACGTTCTTCGGGGCGAAAACTCTCAAGGATCTTA
CCGCTGTTGAGATCCAGTTCGATGTAACCCACTCGTGCACCCAACTGATCTTCAGCATCTTTTACTTTCA
CCAGCGTTTCTGGGTGAGCAAAAACAGGAAGGCAAAATGCCGCAAAAAAGGGAATAAGGGCGACACGGAA
ATGTTGAATACTCATACTCTTCCTTTTTCAATATTATTGAAGCATTTATCAGGGTTATTGTCTCATGAGC
GGATACATATTTGAATGTATTTAGAAAAATAAACAAATAGGGGTTCCGCGCACATTTCCCCGAAAAGTGC
CACCTAAATTGTAAGCGTTAATATTTTGTTAAAATTCGCGTTAAATTTTTGTTAAATCAGCTCATTTTTT
AACCAATAGGCCGAAATCGGCAAAATCCCTTATAAATCAAAAGAATAGACCGAGATAGGGT
[37 nt withheld, positions 8753-8789]
AAAGAACGTGGACTCCAACGTCAAAGG
[45 nt withheld, positions 8817-8861]
