>Addgene plasmid #68997 | mhc2dab:mCherry | depositor partial sequence | sequence record 382750 | mhc2dab
GTACCGCATGTCTTTGGACTGTGGGGAAAACCGGAGTACCTGGAGGAAACCAACACGAACGCAGGAAGAA
CATGCAAACTCTTCACAGAAACGCCAACTGAGCTGAGGCTCGAACCAGCGACCCAGCGACCTTCTTGCTG
TGAGGCGACAGCACTACCTACTGTACCACTGCTTCGCCCTTCATTTAAATATAAAGGATATAATTTTTAA
ACAATCCAATATGGTGGTATAAGGAAAAAGACAGTGTGTGTGTGTGTGTGTGTGTGTGTGTGTGTGTGTG
TGTGTGTGTGTGTGTGTGTGTGTGTGTGTGTGACAATAATAATCGAAAGTTTTGATGATCAAAGTTACCA
TACAAATTATTAGGCATTCATACAGGTTTGGGACTATATCCTTCTCAGGACATTTAGATTCCATAGCTTT
TAGGTTAGATGAATTATATTTTCTTCTCCATAAACTTGATCCTGTAAAAAAAAAATTTTCAGTTATTTGC
CTTAACTAAAAGACACATAAAATATATTCACAAAACTTTTGTTGATATTTTTTGCCAGTAAATCCACTTG
TCCTCTGAAGTAAACAGTCACATAAACACACATATATGCACTATTTAATTGTTCCATTAAATCATTTTTG
TTTCCGGATATGTCTTATTTTTGTGACTTGTGACAATTCTACACGTTATTTTGTGTTCTGGTTTTATCTT
ATGATAAGCAAAGACAAAAGGGTCTTGAAATTTATGCTAAATTTAAACTTAATTGCAAAGCTTAATTTAA
TTGTAATTTTTTCATGCTTTGATCATTTATGCATTTTCATTGAATTTTAAATCAGGTAATGCGAGTGTGG
TTTTATAATGCAACTTTAAATAGTGGTACTTTAAGATCTTTTATTCAGTCTTTTTTTTTTTGCACAGTTG
TTTGATACTGAATAATCAAACCTTTAGAAATAAATAATTAAATTGAAACTATTGTGTCTGCTTTTTAGTC
ATTAAAAACTTTTTACATATCACAATCACAATGTCAGCTGTGTGGGCAGTGAAAATTGTTACAAACAAAT
CTTTAAGCAATGAGTAGACATGATTATTTGAAATATGAACATATTTATTATTATTAACGACATCTGTTTA
GCATAATTTAAATTGAGTGTGTTACAAACAAATATGATTTGTATTAAATCATTTGTATTCAATAAAAAAA
AGATATATTTCAAGGCTTTGGTAAACTTAATTAAACTAAAATAAATAGAATTAAATTAAACAGTATTTTT
AGTTAGAAGAACTGACAAAAATATGACCTAAATATTTTGCAAACAGTGTTACAATTAACAGTTTCATCTG
TTTCTATAAAATAAACCTAAATATAGTTAAATATTTAGTTAAAGATTATTCCACATATATACTGACATTT
TTTTTTTACATTGGTCACTTATATTTACTGTGAAATAAAATAAATTAATTACATAAAAGGAAATAATGAA
CACAAATAAAATAAATTAAAAATAATCTCAAATAAAATAATAAACTAATAGAAAAAAAATGGCTCAGTGG
TTAGCACTGTCGCTCACCTGGCTGAGCCTGTTGGCATTTCTGCGTGGAGTTGCATGTTCTCCTCATGTTT
GCATTGATTTCCTCTGGGTGCTCCGGTTTCCCCCACAGTTCAAACATGTGCTAAAAGTGAATTGAATGAG
CTAAATCAAACTTAGTGTATGTACGAGTGTATAGATGTTTCCCAGAACAGGGTTACGGCTGGAAGGGCAT
CCACCGCATAAAACATATGCTGGAATAGTTGGAGGTTCTGAAATATAGGGACTAAGCCGAAGGAAAATTA
ATGAATGGATATATTGCTTGACAAAAATATTTTTTTTTAAATTAAATTTTAAACTAAACTAAAATAAAAC
AAACAAAATAAAATAAAAAAAATTAAAAAAATAAAATAAAATAAAAATAAAATAATAAACTAAAATGATG
CACTAAAATAAAATATATAATTAAATTAAAATAAAATAAACAATAAACTAAACTTAATAAAATAAAGAAA
TAAAAAAATTCAAATTAAATAATAAAACTAAATAATAAAAAATATTAAATAAACATAAAGATTGACAAAA
TATTTATTAAAAATCGTTTTTTTTATAAATTTTTAAGATAAACTAAAATAAAACTAAACAAAACAATACT
TTTGGAAATTTAAAAAAAATACCACACAGACATAAATAATAAAACAAACAAAAAACATATAAATAATAAA
AAAAAAATAATAATAATAACAGTAAACTAAAATAAAATGATAAAAATATTAAATTAAAATAAACAATAAT
TAAAATAAAATAAGCTTAAATAAAATTAATATTATAAAATAATCTAAAATAAAATAATAAAAGAAAATAA
GCTAAAAGAAAACCATATCATAAAATAAAAAAATAAAAAAATGAATAAACATATATTGACTGACAAAATA
TTTATTAAAAAACAAAATTTTTATACATTTTTATAACTAAAATAAAACAAAACAAAACATTTGAAGAATT
AACGAAAATATTATACAGACATAAATAATAAGTTATAAACAAATAAATAATAAGAAATTAAAAAAAATAA
CATAAAACAAAGCAAAGCCAACAATTAAAATAATTAAATAAAATAATAGCCTTAACTAAACTAAAATACA
AAAAGAAATTATATTATTAATAAATGAATAAATTATATATAATAAATATATTGACTGAATAAAATATTAA
ATTAATAAAATAAAAATAACTAATAATATGAATAAAACAATAAAGAAAAATAAAATAAGACATCAAAATA
AAGTAAAACAATAAATTAATTTAAAATAAACTAACATAAAATACAATAATAAAATATATACAATAATTAA
ATATATATTGAACAACAATATATTGACTAAATAAAATAAAACAATAAGTAAAATAAAATCAAACTAAAAT
CAAAGCAAAATAAAGTAAAATAAAATCAGTCATTAAAATAAAGTAAAATAATAAAGTAAACTAAAATAAT
ATACCAAACGTTAATACAATTAATAAAATAAAATGTATGTAATAAAATAATAAACTAAAGTAAACTAAAA
TAAATTGAAATAATAGAATAAAACTAATAGAATACTCAAACAATACTGAATAAAATATATTGACTGAATA
AAATAAAAAATAATAAATTAAAACAAAAACCAAAGCAAAATAAAGTAAAATCAAATCAAATAAAACAAAA
CAATAAAGTAATATATCAAATTAAAGTTAAATAAAATAACACACTAAACGTTAATAAAATAAAATATAAA
ATACAATAAAATTATAAATTAGGCTTAACTAAAATGAAATAATAAAATAAAATAAATTTTAAAATCTTTT
TTTTTGCAAATAAATATATTGACATTATTTCAATATATTGATGTTAAAAAATTAAATTACATTTCAAGAC
TTTAGTTAAATAAAATAAAAAATTGTAATTTACAAAAATGTTACCAAATAAATATATAGCAAACTGTCAC
AACTATAAACAGTTTCATCTGTTTCTATAAAAAATATAACTAAACTAATCTAATATAAACACATGTTCTT
AATTTAGAAAACAGACACAACTAATAAATATTCTTACATTTTATCATTTTTTGTGTAGTGTACACAACCG
CTATGGTTATACATGTGTTAATGCACTCACAGTAATTGTCTTGTGAAAACAGAAAAATGAAAGCAGTTTT
TGACCTAGCAACACTTATGTGGGAGTAAGCTGATTGGTCAGATTATTTAGAAATCCACCACAAGAAGAAG
ACACTGAGGGAAAGTTCTTCATTTGACACATTCAAAGACTC
